>Addgene plasmid #34295 | KHBD00141 | depositor partial sequence | sequence record 40862 | KHBD00141 sequence 1275 bps
ATGCCGCATACAGGTCAAGCTGGAGTCAACCAATTGGGCGGAGTTTTTGTGAATGGCCGTCCTTTGCCGG
ACTGCGTTCGTCGGAGGATCGTCGACTTGGCTTTGTGCGGAGTGAGGCCCTGTGATATATCCCGCCAGCT
TCTGGTTTCCCATGGCTGCGTTTCCAAAATTCTAACTCGCTTCTATGAGACGGGCTCCATTCGACCGGGA
TCCATTGGCGGCAGCAAGACCAAGCAAGTGGCCACGCCCACCGTGGTGAAGAAGATCATCCGGCTAAAGG
AGGAGAACAGCGGCATGTTCGCGTGGGAAATTCGCGAGCAGCTGCAGCAGCAGCGCGTCTGCGATCCCAG
TTCGGTGCCCTCGATCAGCTCCATCAACCGGATTCTGCGCAACAGCGGTCTGTGGACCGATGAGATGACA
TCCAGTCAGCAGAATGCCGCAGCTGCTGCAGCGGCGGCAGCGGCAGCGGCTCATCAGGCGGGCAGTGGTC
CATCGAATGGATATGGCGGCCAAGCTCCGCCTCCTCCGGTAACCGTGGCTCCGCCCACACCGGCAGCCAC
GCCCTCCATCGCACGCTACGCCAAGCCGCCGGCGTTGATGATGAACTCCGCCGGCGAGATGCCAATTAAA
CCCGCTCCCAAAATGCCGCCCAGCATGGGACATGGCCACAGTCACGGCCTGAACCCCAATGTTTCGGGCC
TGGACTTGAGTTACTCCGCTCTACACAAGCACTGGCTGTGGAATCCCTCCCTGCTCTACTACACCCAGGC
TCACATTCAGGCCCAGGCGGCTGCGTCGGGTGGTCAATTCCTGCCCTATGCCGGTGGCTATTTGCCCCAT
GCCATGGCAGCGGCGGCCGCATCTTCCACATCCGCCTTGGGTGGTTTCACCAAGTCGGAGAGCTCCATCG
ATCTTTCGACTCCCGGAGCGGCTGGCGATGCGCTTAGCGACTGCGACTCCGGTAAATCCTCCCCGGCGGC
ACTCTCACTAACCGCTTCTGGAGGTGGAAATGGCGCCGGATCAGCTCCAGAGGCTTCACCAGGATCGACA
CTCAGCCACAGCCGCAAGCGGAATCCGTACTCCATCGAAGAACTGCTCAAGAAGCCGGAGAAACGACTCC
GACTGGATAGCAACCGTCTGGAGTGCCTGGAATCCAGTTCCTGCGAGAGCAGCCAGGATAGTCCAGTTGC
TCCACCCTTGGAAACGCCAGAGGATGAGGATCCCGCCGAGGCGGAGGAGGAGCAAGAGGAGGAAGACAGC
GTTGAGGTAGTCAAC
