>Addgene plasmid #34295 | KHBD00141 | addgene partial sequence | sequence record 41961 | M13-Rev 5'-CAGGAAACAGCTATGACC-3'
TGATTTTATTTTGACTGATAGTGACCTGTTCGTTGCAACAAATTGATAAGCAATGCTTTCTTATAATGCC
AACTTTGTACAAGAAAGTTGGCAAGTTGACTACCTCAACGCTGTCTTCCTCCTCTTGCTCCTCCTCCGCC
TCGGCGGGATCCTCATCCTCTGGCGTTTCCAAGGGTGGAGCAACTGGACTATCCTGGCTGCTCTCGCAGG
AACTGGATTCCAGGCACTCCAGACGGTTGCTATCCAGTCGGAGTCGTTTCTCCGGCTTCTTGAGCAGTTC
TTCGATGGAGTACGGATTCCGCTTGCGGCTGTGGCTGAGTGTCGATCCTGGTGAAGCCTCTGGAGCTGAT
CCGGCGCCATTTCCACCTCCAGAAGCGGTTAGTGAGAGTGCCGCCGGGGAGGATTTACCGGAGTCGCAGT
CGCTAAGCGCATCGCCAGCCGCTCCGGGAGTCGAAAGATCGATGGAGCTCTCCGACTTGGTGAAACCACC
CAAGGCGGATGTGGAAGATGCGGCCGCCGCTGCCATGGCATGGGGCAAATAGCCACCGGCATAGGGCAGG
AATTGACCACCCGACGCAGCCGCCTGGGCCTGAATGTGAGCCTGGGTGTAGTAGAGCAGGGAGGGATTCC
ACAGCCAGTGCTTGTGTAGAGCGGAGTAACTCAAGTCCAGGCCCGAAACATTGGGGTTCAGGCCGTGACT
GTGGCCATGTCCCATGCTGGGCGGCATTTTGGGAGCGG
