[The description below was written by a language model from this plasmid's Addgene catalogue record.]
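Description:
KHBD00141 is a Gateway clone built in the pDONR221 backbone (Invitrogen) that carries the open reading frame of the Drosophila melanogaster gene Poxn (Pox neuro, CG8246). The insert is recorded as 1275 bp in a backbone of about 2.5 kb once the original donor cassette has been replaced. The plasmid is maintained in E. coli as a high-copy construct under kanamycin selection. Although catalogued as a Gateway donor vector, a pDONR221 derivative that has received an insert by Gateway cloning functions as an entry clone. The ORF would be expected to sit between recombination sites that allow it to be moved by a further recombination reaction into any compatible destination vector. No feature table is provided, so the att sites, origin and other backbone elements are not individually documented. M13 forward and reverse primer sites flanking the insert are listed for sequence verification.

The plasmid has no stated promoter for expressing the insert, which is consistent with its role as a shuttle for the coding sequence rather than an expression construct. The depositor notes that ORFs in this collection were cloned open-ended, without a stop codon. After transfer, the Poxn coding sequence can therefore be read through into a C-terminal tag or fusion partner supplied by the destination vector, and an N-terminal fusion remains possible as well. The associated publication describes automated protein–DNA interaction screening of Drosophila regulatory elements. This indicates that the clone belongs to a fly ORF resource intended for generating fusion constructs for such interaction screens.
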