Addgene plasmid #34295: KHBD00141
Depositing lab: Bart Deplancke. Depositing organization: Swiss Federal Institute of Technology (EPFL). Publication: Automated protein-DNA interaction screening of Drosophila regulatory elements. Korneel Hens, Jean-Daniel Feuz, Alina Isakova, Antonina Lagovitina, Andreas Massouras, Julien Bryois, Patrick Callaerts, Susan E. Celniker, Bart Deplancke. Nat Methods. 2011 Oct 30;8(12):1065-70. 10.1038/nmeth.1763 PubMed 22037703.
Backbone
  Vector backbone: pDONR221
  Backbone manufacturer: Invitrogen
  Backbone size w/o insert (bp): 2536
  Vector type: Gateway Donor Vector
Growth in bacteria
  Bacterial resistance: Kanamycin, 50 μg/mL
  Growth temperature: 37°C
  Growth strain: DH5alpha
  Copy number: High Copy
Gene/Insert
  Gene/Insert name: CG8246 (alt names: FBgn0003130; Poxn; Pox neuro)
  Species: D. melanogaster (fly)
  Insert size (bp): 1275
  Entrez Gene: Poxn (a.k.a. Dmel_CG8246, CG8246, Dmel\CG8246, P4, Pox-n, PoxN, neuro, pox-n, poxn)
  Cloning method: Gateway Cloning
  Sequencing primers: 5′ M13F; 3′ M13R
Terms and licenses: Academic/Nonprofit Terms; Industry Terms: Not Available to Industry
Depositor comments: Please note that the ORFs in this collection were cloned open-ended (without a stop codon).
How to cite: KHBD00141 was a gift from Bart Deplancke (Addgene plasmid # 34295 ; http://n2t.net/addgene:34295 ; RRID:Addgene_34295)
